>Addgene plasmid #23787 | pDONR223-PRKACB | depositor partial sequence | sequence record 10861 | Author sequence
ATGGGGAACGCGGCGACCGCCAAGAAAGGCAGCGAGGTGGAGAGCGTGAAAGAGTTTCTAGCCAAAGCCA
AAGAAGACTTTTTGAAAAAATGGGAGAATCCAACTCAGAATAATGCCGGACTTGAAGATTTTGAAAGGAA
AAAAACCCTTGGAACAGGTTCATTTGGAAGAGTCATGTTGGTAAAACACAAAGCCACTGAACAGTATTAT
GCCATGAAGATCTTAGATAAGCAGAAGGTTGTTAAACTGAAGCAAATAGAGCATACTTTGAATGAGAAAA
GAATATTACAGGCAGTGAATTTTCCTTTCCTTGTTCGACTGGAGTATGCTTTTAAGGATAATTCTAATTT
ATACATGGTTATGGAATATGTCCCTGGGGGTGAAATGTTTTCACATCTAAGAAGAATTGGAAGGTTCAGT
GAGCCCCATGCACGGTTCTATGCAGCTCAGATAGTGCTAACATTCGAGTACCTCAATTCACTAGACATCA
TCTACAGAGATCTAAAACCTGAAAATCTCTTAATTGACCATCAAGGCTATATCCAGGTCACAGACTTTGG
GTTTGCCAAAAGAGTTAAAGGCAGAACTTGGACATTATGTGGAACTCCAGAGTATTTGGCTCCAGAAATA
ATTCTCAGCAAGGGCTACAATAAGGCAGTGGATTGGTGGGCATTAGGAGTGCTAATCTATGAAATGGCAG
CTGGCTATCCCCCATTCTTTGCAGACCAACCAATTCAGATTTATGAAAAGATTGTTTCTGGAAAGGTCCG
ATTCCCATCCAACTTCAGTTCAGATCTCAAGGACCTTCTACGGAACCTGCTGCAGGTGGATTTGACCAAG
AGATTTGGAAATCTAAAGAATGGTGTCAGTGATATAAAAACTCACAAGTGGTTTGCCACGACAGATTGGA
TTGCTATTTACCAGAGGAAGGTTGAAGCTCCATTCATACCAAAGTTTAGAGGCTCTGGAGATACCAGCAA
CTTTGATGACTATGAAGAAGAAGATATCCGTGTCTCTATAACAGAAAAATGTGCAAAAGAATTTGGTGAA
TTTTAA
