>Addgene plasmid #23787 | pDONR223-PRKACB | addgene partial sequence | sequence record 29574 | 23787 with M13pUC-fwd
TCGGGCCCAATAATGATTTTATTTTGACTGATAGTGACCTGTTCGTTGCAACAAATTGATGAGCAATGCT
TTTTTATAATGCCAACTTTGTACAAAAAAGTTGGCATGGGGAACGCGGCGACCGCCAAGAAAGGCAGCGA
GGTGGAGAGCGTGAAAGAGTTTCTAGCCAAAGCCAAAGAAGACTTTTTGAAAAAATGGGAGAATCCAACT
CAGAATAATGCCGGACTTGAAGATTTTGAAAGGAAAAAAACCCTTGGAACAGGTTCATTTGGAAGAGTCA
TGTTGGTAAAACACAAAGCCACTGAACAGTATTATGCCATGAAGATCTTAGATAAGCAGAAGGTTGTTAA
ACTGAAGCAAATAGAGCATACTTTGAATGAGAAAAGAATATTACAGGCAGTGAATTTTCCTTTCCTTGTT
CGACTGGAGTATGCTTTTAAGGATAATTCTAATTTATACATGGTTATGGAATATGTCCCTGGGGGTGAAA
TG
