[The description below was written by a language model from this plasmid's Addgene catalogue record.]
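Description:
pDONR223-PRKACB is a Gateway entry-type clone built in the Invitrogen pDONR223 donor backbone (about 5 kb without insert). It carries the human PRKACB open reading frame, which encodes the beta catalytic subunit of cAMP-dependent protein kinase (PKA C-beta). The plasmid is maintained at high copy in standard E. coli cloning strains and is selected with spectinomycin. The record does not list the origin of replication or give a feature table. As a Gateway-cloned insert in a donor vector, the roughly 1.06 kb ORF would be expected to sit between recombination (att) sites, which allow it to be moved by recombination into compatible destination vectors. M13 forward and reverse primer sites flanking the cloning region are used for sequence verification.

The ORF was deliberately cloned without a stop codon. Recombination into a destination vector can therefore fuse it in frame to a C-terminal epitope tag of choice, with the stop codon supplied by the destination vector. The record names no promoter for driving the insert in mammalian cells, and the depositors state that the plasmid should not be transfected directly. It is a shuttle and storage clone, not an expression construct. The depositors point to a separately available set of lentiviral destination vectors (the pLX301 to pLX304 series) for expressing these ORFs in mammalian cells. The clone appears to belong to a larger kit of ORF clones, and the associated publication studied resistance to RAF inhibition through MAP kinase pathway reactivation. This suggests use in gain-of-function expression screens and follow-up studies of individual kinases.
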