Addgene plasmid #23787: pDONR223-PRKACB
Depositing lab: William Hahn & David Root. Depositing organization: Dana-Farber Cancer Institute. Publication: COT drives resistance to RAF inhibition through MAP kinase pathway reactivation. Johannessen CM, Boehm JS, Kim SY, Thomas SR, Wardwell L, Johnson LA, Emery CM, Stransky N, Cogdill AP, Barretina J, Caponigro G, Hieronymus H, Murray RR, Salehi-Ashtiani K, Hill DE, Vidal M, Zhao JJ, Yang X, Alkan O, Kim S, Harris JL, Wilson CJ, Myer VE, Finan PM, Root DE, Roberts TM, Golub T, Flaherty KT, Dummer R, Weber BL, Sellers WR, Schlegel R, Wargo JA, Hahn WC, Garraway LA. Nature. 2010 Dec 16;468(7326):968-72. doi: 10.1038/nature09627 PubMed 21107320.
Backbone
  Vector backbone: pDONR223
  Backbone manufacturer: Invitrogen
  Backbone size w/o insert (bp): 5005
  Vector type: Gateway Donor vector
Growth in bacteria
  Bacterial resistance: Spectinomycin, 50 μg/mL
  Growth temperature: 37°C
  Growth strain: DH5alpha
  Copy number: High Copy
Gene/Insert
  Gene/Insert name: PRKACB (alt name: protein kinase, cAMP-dependent, catalytic, beta)
  Species: H. sapiens (human)
  Insert size (bp): 1056
  Entrez Gene: PRKACB (a.k.a. CAFD2, PKA C-beta, PKACB)
  Cloning method: Gateway Cloning
  Sequencing primers: 5′ M13pUC-fwd; 3′ M13rev
Terms and licenses: Academic/Nonprofit Terms; Industry Terms: Not Available to Industry
Depositor comments: The ORF has no Stop codon. This design enables easy recombination into a destination vector to add an epitope tag of choice and Stop codon to the ORF. Do NOT use this plasmid directly for transfections. A set of 4 custom lentiviral vectors is available ( pLX301 (http://www.addgene.org/25895/) , pLX302 (http://www.addgene.org/25896/) , pLX303 (http://www.addgene.org/25897/) , pLX304 (http://www.addgene.org/25890/) ) to be used to express these ORFs in mammalian cells. These plasmids are not included in the kit and must be ordered separately.
How to cite: pDONR223-PRKACB was a gift from William Hahn & David Root (Addgene plasmid # 23787 ; http://n2t.net/addgene:23787 ; RRID:Addgene_23787)
